Addgene plasmid #86087: pCaRNA1&2
Purpose: Simultaneous expression of cDNAs of complete genomic RNA1 and RNA 2 of PNRSV (Pch12 isolate) in transfected cells
Depositing lab: Aiming Wang. Depositing organization: Agriculture and Agri-Food Canada, London, ON. Publication: An efficient viral vector for functional genomic studies of Prunus fruit trees and its induced resistance to Plum pox virus via silencing of a host factor gene. Cui H, Wang A. Plant Biotechnol J. 2016 Aug 27. doi: 10.1111/pbi.12629. PubMed 27565765.
Backbone
  Vector backbone: pCass4Rz
  Backbone manufacturer: Dr. Rao (University of California at Riverside)
  Backbone size w/o insert (bp): 11000
  Total vector size (bp): 17000
  Vector type: Plant Expression
Growth in bacteria
  Bacterial resistance: Kanamycin, 50 μg/mL
  Growth temperature: 37°C
  Growth strain: DH5alpha
  Copy number: High Copy
Gene/Insert
  Gene/Insert name: RNA1, RNA2
  Species: Prunus necrotic ringspot virus
  Insert size (bp): 7000
  GenBank ID: JN416774 JN416775
  Promoter: 35S
  Cloning method: Restriction Enzyme; 5′ cloning site Hind III (not destroyed); 3′ cloning site Kpn I (not destroyed)
  Sequencing primers: 5′ --; 3′ --
Terms and licenses: Academic/Nonprofit Terms; Industry Terms: Not Available to Industry
How to cite: pCaRNA1&2 was a gift from Aiming Wang (Addgene plasmid # 86087 ; http://n2t.net/addgene:86087 ; RRID:Addgene_86087)
