[The description below was written by a language model from this plasmid's Addgene catalogue record and pLannotate feature annotations shown in this document.]
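Description:
pCaRNA1&2 is a plant expression binary vector of about 17 kb, built on the pCass4Rz backbone, that carries full-length cDNA copies of genomic RNA1 and RNA2 of Prunus necrotic ringspot virus (PNRSV, Pch12 isolate). The backbone has the layout of an Agrobacterium T-DNA vector. Nopaline-type left and right border repeats flank the plant payload. The pVS1 origin with its RepA and StaA functions supports replication and stable maintenance in Agrobacterium, and a ColE1/pMB1-type origin with a bom site supports high-copy propagation in E. coli. Bacterial selection is by kanamycin (aphA-3). Within the T-DNA, a hygromycin phosphotransferase gene driven by an enhanced CaMV 35S promoter and ending in a CaMV poly(A) signal provides a plant-selectable marker.

The payload consists of two tandem, same-orientation expression units. Each begins with a CaMV 35S promoter; the annotation calls the first a standard 35S promoter and the second the duplicated-enhancer form. Each is followed by roughly 3.4 kb and 2.6 kb of viral cDNA respectively, then a tobacco ringspot virus satellite hammerhead ribozyme and a CaMV poly(A) signal. The ribozyme self-cleaves the nuclear transcript, trimming away vector-derived sequence to give a 3′ end close to that of the authentic viral RNA, which matters for replication competence. The first viral segment is unannotated. The second contains a fragment homologous to the ilarvirus RNA-dependent RNA polymerase, consistent with RNA2. Residual lac promoter, lacZα and polylinker fragments are cloning remnants.

The plasmid supplies both replicase-encoding RNAs from a single construct. RNA3 of this tripartite genome is not present here and would have to come from another construct. The associated publication describes a PNRSV-based viral vector for functional genomics and gene silencing in Prunus fruit trees.
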