Features (pLannotate 1.2.2; 28 found; start..end, strand, type, name):
     15..36      +  protein_bind   CAP binding site: CAP binding activates transcription in the presence of cAMP. E. coli catabolite activator protein
     51..81      +  promoter       lac promoter: promoter for the E. coli lac operon
     85..107     +  protein_bind   lac operator (fragment): The lac repressor binds to the lac operator to inhibit transcription in E. coli. This inhibition can be relieved by adding lactose or isopropyl-β-D-thiogalactopyranoside (IPTG). lac repressor encoded by lacI
    146..166     -  misc_feature   MCS (fragment): pUC18/19 multiple cloning site
    241..583     +  promoter       CaMV 35S promoter: strong constitutive promoter from cauliflower mosaic virus
   3939..3990    +  misc_RNA       sTRSV HHRz: hammerhead ribozyme from the tobacco ringspot virus satellite RNA (Khvorova et al., 2003)
   4063..4239    +  polyA_signal   CaMV poly(A) signal: cauliflower mosaic virus polyadenylation signal
   4247..4310    +  CDS            lacZα (fragment): LacZα fragment of β-galactosidase; lacZ fragment
   4311..4331    -  misc_feature   MCS (fragment): pUC18/19 multiple cloning site
   4406..5089    +  promoter       CaMV 35S promoter (enhanced): cauliflower mosaic virus 35S promoter with a duplicated enhancer region
   5980..7242    +  CDS            RDRP_TOBSV (fragment): Protein inferred from homology: Swiss-Prot protein existence level 3. RNA-dependent RNA polymerase which replicates the viral genome composed of 3 RNA segments, RNA1, RNA2 and RNA3. From Tobacco streak virus (strain WC) (TSV).
   7704..7755    +  misc_RNA       sTRSV HHRz: hammerhead ribozyme from the tobacco ringspot virus satellite RNA (Khvorova et al., 2003)
   7828..8004    +  polyA_signal   CaMV poly(A) signal: cauliflower mosaic virus polyadenylation signal
   8012..8166    +  CDS            lacZα (fragment): LacZα fragment of β-galactosidase; lacZ fragment
   8232..8256    +  misc_feature   RB T-DNA repeat: right border repeat from nopaline C58 T-DNA
   8596..8997    +  CDS            Y4CG_SINFN (fragment): Protein inferred from homology: Swiss-Prot protein existence level 3. From Sinorhizobium fredii (strain NBRC 101917 / NGR234).
   9557..10186   +  CDS            pVS1 StaA: stability protein from the Pseudomonas plasmid pVS1 (Heeb et al., 2000)
  10615..11688   +  CDS            pVS1 RepA: replication protein from the Pseudomonas plasmid pVS1 (Heeb et al., 2000)
  11754..11948   +  rep_origin     pVS1 oriV: origin of replication for the Pseudomonas plasmid pVS1 (Heeb et al., 2000)
  12151..12190   +  CDS            rop (fragment): Rop protein, which maintains plasmids at low copy number; rop
  12292..12432   +  misc_feature   bom: basis of mobility region from pBR322
  12618..13206   -  rep_origin     ori: high-copy-number ColE1/pMB1/pBR322/pUC origin of replication
  13293..14087   -  CDS            KanR: aminoglycoside phosphotransferase; aphA-3; confers resistance to kanamycin
  14512..14536   +  misc_feature   LB T-DNA repeat: left border repeat from nopaline C58 T-DNA
  14614..14788   -  polyA_signal   CaMV poly(A) signal: cauliflower mosaic virus polyadenylation signal
  14829..15854   -  CDS            HygR: hygromycin B phosphotransferase confers resistance to hygromycin
  15921..16597   -  promoter       CaMV 35S promoter (enhanced): cauliflower mosaic virus 35S promoter with a duplicated enhancer region
  16687..2       +  CDS            lacI (fragment) (across the origin): lac repressor; lacI; The lac repressor binds to the lac operator to inhibit transcription in E. coli. This inhibition can be relieved by adding lactose or isopropyl-β-D-thiogalactopyranoside (IPTG).
>Addgene plasmid #86087 | pCaRNA1&2 | addgene full sequence | sequence record 411162 | Addgene NGS Result
GAGCGCAACGCAATTAATGTGAGTTAGCTCACTCATTAGGCACCCCAGGCTTTACACTTTATGCTTCCGG
CTCGTATGTTGTGTGGAATTGTGAGCGGATAACAATTTCACACAGGAAACAGCTATGACATGATTACGAA
TTCTGAAGCTTGCATGCCTGCAGGTCAACATGGTGGAGCACGACACTCTCGTCTACTCCAAGAATATCAA
AGATACAGTCTCAGAAGACCAGAGGGCTATTGAGACTTTTCAACAAAGGGTAATATCGGGAAACCTCCTC
GGATTCCATTGCCCAGCTATCTGTCACTTCATCGAAAGGACAGTAGAAAAGGAAGATGGCTTCTACAAAT
GCCATCATTGCGATAAAGGAAAGGCTATCGTTCAAGATGCCTCTACCGACAGTGGTCCCAAAGATGGACC
CCCACCCACGAGGAACATCGTGGAAAAAGAAGACGTTCCAACCACGTCTTCAAAGCAAGTGGATTGATGT
GATATCTCCACTGACGTAAGGGATGACGCACAATCCCACTATCCTTCGCAAGACCCTTCCTCTATATAAG
GAAGTTCATTTCATTTGGAGAGGGTTTTTAGTTCGTGGTTGAACTATTTATTATGGATCCAGAATCTCTA
TCACAGTTGCTTGTTTCTACCTTACAGAAACAATGCGCTGATGAAACCTCGACAGTGGGGAAGGTATTCT
CCGAGAGAGGTGTAGCTCTGGTTGAGCGATCTATTCCGAAGGCCGAAGGTGAACGACTTAATATAAGTTT
TGCCCTGAGTGCCGAGCAGAAGTCATTGTTGTCTCGAAATTTTCCTGGTAGAGACATACATTTTGCACAA
CGAGACTCTTCGAGTCATAGTTTTGCAGCGGCTCATAGGTTGTTAGAAACCGATTATATTTATAAGTGCT
TCGGCACGACTGAAGAGGCGGTGATTGATCTTGGGGGAAATTTCGTTTCTCACATAAAGCAGAAAAGGTA
TAATGTGCATAGCTGTTGTCCGCTTCTAGATGACCGCGATGGTGCCAGATTTACCGAACGTTTGATCTCA
TTGAAGACCTACTTGCGAACTCACAAGGAGGAAAGACACGAGGCAGACTATTGCGAATGCCGCTTCGAGG
AGTGCCCGAGACGGGCCGACTATGTAATGGCCGTGCACGCTGTTAGCGACTTGCCTATCACAGATCTTTG
TGCCGCATTGACTAGGAAAGGGACAAAGAAGATGATTTTGTCCATAATGATGGATCCGAATATGTTGTTG
AGGGATGTTGGTGAAATACCGAACTTCAACGTTCGTTGGGAGATAGACAGAACCGAGGATATCATAAGGT
TCGATTTTATCGATGCCCCGTGTTTGGGATACCAACACAAGTTTTCTGTATTACAGCAATATCTCACCAC
GAATGCTGTTATAGTGGGAGATAAAGCAGCTTATCGCGTTGAGCGAAAAAGCGATTTCGGCGGTGTGTTC
ATTGTGGATATAACGGCCGTTGCTGGGTACAAGCCGGGCATGGTAGTGGGTGGTACTAGATCTTGCGCGT
GGTCTACTCTAATCCGAAACAAAACCGTTGTTCATACTGTCGACGGTGAGGATCATTGGTGGTATGATGT
TACTCGCAGATCGAAGATCCTTGTGGACACTAAGGTATTGACGAAAGTGTTGGAAGCAAGTTTCCGTCAA
TTTAAACCGAATGTGGAGCCTGAGTCGATGATTCAGAACATCGCGACGATGTTGTCTTCTTCGACGAATT
ACACTGTGATTAACGGTGTTACACTCCAAGCAGGTGAGAGTCTACCTTATGGCGATTATGTAGCCATAGC
CACCACTATTTACGTGAGGACCAAGAGGATGTATGATTCGATAAGAACCAACATCGATAGATTAAACGAA
ACCCGATCAGTCCCGATAAAGGACGTAGCACAGGGTGAAGTTTACGGTAAGTTGGGTAATGCTTTAGGCA
GTTTGTTTGCGCCGACTGCGACTACCCAAGTTATTGCAGGTCCGAAAGGTAGAGAGGATGTTTATGAGTT
GCATCCGAAGTCTTGGTCTGACGAAGTTAGAAATTTTTTCTATTGTTGTGTTGGTAGACAAGGAGTCGGA
CATACTCTACTGAGCGACCCGGATTTGTTCGTACCACTCGAAGTTGTTTTACAGACCAAGTGGACTGGTG
GTTCGGTCTTGACTGTAAAAACTCTGTTTGACGATGTAGTCAAACCAGAATACGATAGAGTGGAAGAGGA
ACTTCAGCGCGTGCGAGATGACAGAGATAAGTCAGAGAAACTACAGAAAGCGATCTTGACCGTCGCGAAG
TGGATAGAAGCCCATCCCGATGGAAAGTTACCCAAGGGTTTAGGCGAGGTAGCAGCGCTAGTTCCAGATA
TGGTAGATTTGCGTGAGTCCGTCGTAGCTGTCGAACCAAAGGCCGTTGTGAATAAGTATGCATCTGAAAT
TCAAGAAGCTATTACTTATTACGAGCTAGAAGCTGACATTTCCGCGAAGAAATTGAGGTCTGTGGGTGAA
CACTGTAATTGGTCGAAGAAATTTATTTCGACTATTTGGGCGGGCGATGAGTCCCGGCGTGTGTATATTC
CACAGACCGACAGTTGGTTAGGACCACCCAATGTTCCGAAACCAGAACCGACTGGTCAATACGAAAGGGG
GATGACTGCTGATGGGTATGTGCTCATGGCCTGGAGTGGTTCCAGTGGTCAAAAATTTGACGGTCCATTA
CAAGTCGACGCTGTGTGTCGTAGAGAATTGTCGCGTTACCCCGCGATATTTTTCGATAAGTCGTGCGAGT
TCGCCGCCAACTTAAGGTTGTTACCGGCATTACGAGAAGCACTCACTGTAGAGGCGAAGTTTACGCGGAA
GTTGATGGATGGCGTAGCTGGATGTGGAAAAACCACGAAGATCCTCAACGAATGTAAGATGTGTAACGAT
CAGCCTGATCTTGTTTTGACTAGCAACAGGTCCTCGGCGATGGAGCTGAGGGAGAAACTACCAGGTAGTC
AATTATTACGATCCACTCGAGTTAGGACGTCAGACTCATATTTGATGAATCCGAAGAGACCTTCATCGGT
TCGAGTGATTTTTGACGAGTGTTTCTTACAACACGCTGGTTGCGTTTACGCGGCTGCTAGTCTAGCAGGA
GCTGAGGAGTTAATATTGTTTGGTGATACGAAACAAATTCCCTTTGTATCAAGGATTCCTCATTTCCGAT
TAAAGGACCATTTAGTGTCGGCTGACGAAAAGGTGATGTCGAATTTGACTTACCGATGTCCTGCTGACGC
CACTATGGCTCTTTCGAAATGGTTTTACCGAAGGAACGTGAAAACAGCAAACACCACACTTAGGAGTATG
AGTGTTAAGCCGATTGTGTCTGTCAGTCAAATCGACCGGGACTTTGATTTGTATATGACGCATACACAGG
CGGAGAAACACACACTGATAGCCAGTGGTGTAGTTCCGAGAGATAAGGTTTTCACTTCAGCTGAAGCACA
AGGGAAAACCGAGGGTAGAGCCGCGCTAGTTCGATTGTCAAGAACTAGTATGAGTCTGTTTACTGGTAAG
GACCCGCTGATGGGTCCTTGTCATAGTTTGGTAGCTCTGTCTCGATTTAAGAGACAGTTTGTTTACTTCA
CTGTGGCTGATACGGATTCAGACGATTTGATTGCTAAGGCAATCAGAGATGTTAGTAACAGTAGTGACGA
TGCAGTCAGTAGTTACATACATCGAGATCATAAAATTTAGGGTGAGATGAACACACCCGATTCCCAGATT
ATGGAAGAACCGTACCACCGTGTGGATTTATCGGTTATCTCTTTTGAAGTTGTTTCCTTACTTCAGTGTT
CTGAGAGATTACCTGCGTTTGCAGATGCCTACAACGAGAAGTTGTAGATGCCCCGTTAGGGAAGCGGTAC
CTCTAGAGGATCCGATACCCTGTCACCGGATGTGTTTTCCGGTCTGATGAGTCCGTGAGGACGAAACAGG
ACTGTCCTGCAGGAGCTCGAATTCGGTACGCTGAAATCACCAGTCTCTCTCTACAAATCTATCTCTCTCT
ATTTTCTCCATAAATAATGTGTGAGTAGTTTCCCGATAAGGGAAATTAGGGTTCTTATAGGGTTTCGCTC
ATGTGTTGAGCATATAAGAAACCCTTAGTATGTATTTGTATTTGTAAAATACTTCTATCAATAAAATTTC
TAATTCCTAAAACCAAAATCCAGTACTAAAATCCAGATCAGCTTGGCACTGGCCGTCGTTTTACAACGTC
GTGACTGGGAAAACCCTGGCGTTACCCAACTTAATCGCCTAAGCTTGCATGCCTGCAGGTCAACATGGTG
GAGCACGACACTCTCGTCTACTCCAAGAATATCAAAGATACAGTCTCAGAAGACCAGAGGGCTATTGAGA
CTTTTCAACAAAGGGTAATATCGGGAAACCTCCTCGGATTCCATTGCCCAGCTATCTGTCACTTCATCGA
AAGGACAGTAGAAAAGGAAGATGGCTTCTACAAATGCCATCATTGCGATAAAGGAAAGGCTATCGTTCAA
GATGCCTCTACCGACAGTGGTCCCAAAGATGGACCCCCACCCACGAGGAACATCGTGGAAAAAGAAGACG
TTCCAACCACGTCTTCAAAGCAAGTGGATTGATGTGATGCCGCCTGCAGGTCAACATGGTGGAGCACGAC
ACTCTCGTCTACTCCAAGAATATCAAAGATACAGTCTCAGAAGACCAGAGGGCTATTGAGACTTTTCAAC
AAAGGGTAATATCGGGAAACCTCCTCGGATTCCATTGCCCAGCTATCTGTCACTTCATCGAAAGGACAGT
AGAAAAGGAAGATGGCTTCTACAAATGCCATCATTGCGATAAAGGAAAGGCTATCGTTCAAGATGCCTCT
ACCGACAGTGGTCCCAAAGATGGACCCCCACCCACGAGGAACATCGTGGAAAAAGAAGACGTTCCAACCA
CGTCTTCAAAGCAAGTGGATTGATGTGATATCTCCACTGACGTAAGGGATGACGCACAATCCCACTATCC
TTCGCAAGACCCTTCCTCTATATAAGGAAGTTCATTTCATTTGGAGAGGGTTTTTGTACTCGTGGTTGAG
TTACAATGAATCCTCTAAATCAGCTATTGTCACATGGGTGTTCTGCTATTTCCTCAGCTTTACATAGAGA
TGTTGCTTACACCCAGATATCTGATGAGTGTTTTGATTCTCATTTCACTCAGATTTCCACCGAATACTTT
CTTACTACTTCCGCTAGGAAATTGTTTGAAGCGTACATGGTGACGATGTTTCTTAAGAAGCATATGAGTT
ATGTCTTCGAGGACTTTATAGGATCCGAGATGGGTCCGTACGTCCAGACCAGATGGCGGATCGTTTTTGA
TCTGGACGAGGTCGAAGAAGAATATGTCTACAAACCCGACTTCTATCATTACGATGTTTATGATTACGAA
ATGGGTGTGGATATACCTGCATCGATAATGGACGATATTCCATTCTGTGAAGATGCAGAAGCAGTGACGT
GTCGCAATTGTGGTAGTTTCGATGAGATAGAAACGGTGTACCAAGCAGCGACGTCTTCTGACGAGTCATG
TACCAACGTTTGTGATGTTGATGCCCCTCACGATACCATCAAGTGGTCTGACGAACCCGATTTGATGGTT
GATGACCCATCGAAGTTGCACGATTTGGACGATGAAGTTCCGCCGTTGCAATTAGAGACTGTTGGTCGGG
TAGTGCAGTCCGTGGAGCCTTTGGTCCCGGACATTAACTCGTTCGAGACGAATCAGTTGCACTTAGTGAA
GGAAGTGGTATTGGACAGATTTGAGTCCATACTTGAATGTCACGAAAAGGTATTGGCTAGAAACGATTGG
AAGTCTCTAGCTATGTATGTACCGACTGGTGAGATTCCATCAGTTAGTGACATATTGGAAATTCCGGTAA
AACACACGCAACCGGAGTTCATTCAGATGGCAATAGATGAGATGTTGCCAGGAGTTTCAGATCTTGATGA
TAGGTTTTTCCAAGAAATAGTTGAAACGTCTGACATTAATCTGGAGATAGACAGAGCATCTATCGATATG
TCAGTGTTCAACGACTGGACTCCGAAGTCGGGTAGGCTGAATGGACTGTTCCAAACAGGTAATATCTCGA
AAAGAGTACCGACTTTCCGCGAAGCGTCTCTCGCTATTAAGAAGCGGAATTTGAATGTCCCTGATTTGCA
GCAAGTTTTGCATGAGGACGATGAAGCTAGATTAATAGCTAATAAGTTCATAAACACCGTTATCGATCCG
AATAAATTGGCTCAGTTTCCAGGATACATATCCGAAGGTGAAATGGGTTATTTCAATAAGTATCTATCAG
GGAAAGCTGTACCCGATGATGCTTTTGTGGATCCATGTGCGTTGGTCTCGATGGACAAGTATCGACATAT
GATTAAGACACAACTTAAACCTGTCGAAGATACGTCTCAATTGTTCGAGAGACCTTTAGCGGCAACTATT
ACTTATCATGACAAAGGAAAGGTTATGTCAACATCACCGATATTCCTGATGATGTGTAATCGTTTGCTGC
TGTGTTTGAACGATAAGATTTCCATTCCTTCGGGAAAACATCATCAGTTGTTCTCGTTGGATCCCTTTGC
GTTTGAAATGACGAAAGAGTTTAAAGAGATTGATTTTTCGAAATTCGATAAGTCTCAGCAAAGGTTACAT
CACCTGATTCAATTTCACATTTTCACCGCTTTAGGTGCTCCGAAAGATTTCCTCGATATGTGGTTTGGAT
CACACGAGATATCGCACATCCGTGATGGACCTTGTGGTATCGGATTTAGTGTGAATTACCAGAGGCGTAC
AGGAGATGCATGTACGTATTTGGGTAATACTATTATTACTTTGTCTGCCCTGGCGTACATGTATGACTTG
CTGGATCCGAACGTGACGTTTGTCATAGCTTCAGGAGACGATAGTCTTATAGGTTCAATTAAACCTCTGG
ACCGATCTGAAGAGTTTAAATTTGTCACGTTGTTCAATTTTGAAGCGAAATTTCCACATAACCAACCTTT
TGTGTGCAGTAAATTTTTATGTTTACTGCCTACTGTGAGTGGGGGAAAGAAGGTTCTGGCAGTTCCGAAT
GCTTTAAAGTTGAATATAAAACTAGGTGTTAAGGATCTGGCACCATGTGTTTTTGATGCTTGGTATAAAT
CCTGGTTGGATTTAATTTGGTACTTCGACAATTACCTGGTTGTGTCGACTATGAAAGACTATATCAGCCA
TAGGTATTTAAGAAGACAGACATGTTACCAAGAAGGTGCGATGTTGGCTTATAGGACGATATTCTCGAGT
AAAGAGAAATGTTTGAAGTCCTTGTTTGGTATCACTTCCAAAGATCTGGAAGCGATGTTGCCCATGAGTA
AGAATGGGAAAGGCTCTAATAGAGCCGAGTGTTCAAAGAATAACAAAACATCTAGACCTCCGAAGAGTAC
TAGATGTAGGAATTCTGCGAACTAGAACGAGTTGAACGCGTTCGAATTTCCTCGAATAGAGAAGAATCGT
ACCACCGTGTGGGTTTGCGATTAGTTCCTAGAGAGTTGCTTCCGGCTCTCGAGTTCATAGGTACTTACCT
GCTTTGCAGATGCCTACGACGTGAAGTCGTAGATGCCCCGATAGGGAAGCGGTACCTCTAGAGGATCCGA
TACCCTGTCACCGGATGTGTTTTCCGGTCTGATGAGTCCGTGAGGACGAAACAGGACTGTCCTGCAGGAG
CTCGAATTCGGTACGCTGAAATCACCAGTCTCTCTCTACAAATCTATCTCTCTCTATTTTCTCCATAAAT
AATGTGTGAGTAGTTTCCCGATAAGGGAAATTAGGGTTCTTATAGGGTTTCGCTCATGTGTTGAGCATAT
AAGAAACCCTTAGTATGTATTTGTATTTGTAAAATACTTCTATCAATAAAATTTCTAATTCCTAAAACCA
AAATCCAGTACTAAAATCCAGATCAGCTTGGCACTGGCCGTCGTTTTACAACGTCGTGACTGGGAAAACC
CTGGCGTTACCCAACTTAATCGCCTTGCAGCACATCCCCCTTTCGCCAGCTGGCGTAATAGCGAAGAGGC
CCGCACCGATCGCCCTTCCCAACAGTTGCGCAGCCTGAATGGCGAATGCTAGAGCAGCTTGAGCTTGGAT
CAGATTGTCGTTTCCCGCCTTCAGTTTAAACTATCAGTGTTTGACAGGATATATTGGCGGGTAAACCTAA
GAGAAAAGAGCGTTTATTAGAATAATCGGATATTTAAAAGGGCGTGAAAAGGTTTATCCGTTCGTCCATT
TGTATGTGCATGCCAACCACAGGGTTCCCCTCGGGATCAAAGTACTTTGATCCAACCCCTCCGCTGCTAT
AGTGCAGTCGGCTTCTGACGTTCAGTGCAGCCGTCTTCTGAAAACGACATGTCGCACAAGTCCTAAGTTA
CGCGACAGGCTGCCGCCCTGCCCTTTTCCTGGCGTTTTCTTGTCGCGTGTTTTAGTCGCATAAAGTAGAA
TACTTGCGACTAGAACCGGAGACATTACGCCATGAACAAGAGCGCCGCCGCTGGCCTGCTGGGCTATGCC
CGCGTCAGCACCGACGACCAGGACTTGACCAACCAACGGGCCGAACTGCACGCGGCCGGCTGCACCAAGC
TGTTTTCCGAGAAGATCACCGGCACCAGGCGCGACCGCCCGGAGCTGGCCAGGATGCTTGACCACCTACG
CCCTGGCGACGTTGTGACAGTGACCAGGCTAGACCGCCTGGCCCGCAGCACCCGCGACCTACTGGACATT
GCCGAGCGCATCCAGGAGGCCGGCGCGGGCCTGCGTAGCCTGGCAGAGCCGTGGGCCGACACCACCACGC
CGGCCGGCCGCATGGTGTTGACCGTGTTCGCCGGCATTGCCGAGTTCGAGCGTTCCCTAATCATCGACCG
CACCCGGAGCGGGCGCGAGGCCGCCAAGGCCCGAGGCGTGAAGTTTGGCCCCCGCCCTACCCTCACCCCG
GCACAGATCGCGCACGCCCGCGAGCTGATCGACCAGGAAGGCCGCACCGTGAAAGAGGCGGCTGCACTGC
TTGGCGTGCATCGCTCGACCCTGTACCGCGCACTTGAGCGCAGCGAGGAAGTGACGCCCACCGAGGCCAG
GCGGCGCGGTGCCTTCCGTGAGGACGCATTGACCGAGGCCGACGCCCTGGCGGCCGCCGAGAATGAACGC
CAAGAGGAACAAGCATGAAACCGCACCAGGACGGCCAGGACGAACCGTTTTTCATTACCGAAGAGATCGA
GGCGGAGATGATCGCGGCCGGGTACGTGTTCGAGCCGCCCGCGCACGTCTCAACCGTGCGGCTGCATGAA
ATCCTGGCCGGTTTGTCTGATGCCAAGCTGGCGGCCTGGCCGGCCAGCTTGGCCGCTGAAGAAACCGAGC
GCCGCCGTCTAAAAAGGTGATGTGTATTTGAGTAAAACAGCTTGCGTCATGCGGTCGCTGCGTATATGAT
GCGATGAGTAAATAAACAAATACGCAAGGGGAACGCATGAAGGTTATCGCTGTACTTAACCAGAAAGGCG
GGTCAGGCAAGACGACCATCGCAACCCATCTAGCCCGCGCCCTGCAACTCGCCGGGGCCGATGTTCTGTT
AGTCGATTCCGATCCCCAGGGCAGTGCCCGCGATTGGGCGGCCGTGCGGGAAGATCAACCGCTAACCGTT
GTCGGCATCGACCGCCCGACGATTGACCGCGACGTGAAGGCCATCGGCCGGCGCGACTTCGTAGTGATCG
ACGGAGCGCCCCAGGCGGCGGACTTGGCTGTGTCCGCGATCAAGGCAGCCGACTTCGTGCTGATTCCGGT
GCAGCCAAGCCCTTACGACATATGGGCCACCGCCGACCTGGTGGAGCTGGTTAAGCAGCGCATTGAGGTC
ACGGATGGAAGGCTACAAGCGGCCTTTGTCGTGTCGCGGGCGATCAAAGGCACGCGCATCGGCGGTGAGG
TTGCCGAGGCGCTGGCCGGGTACGAGCTGCCCATTCTTGAGTCCCGTATCACGCAGCGCGTGAGCTACCC
AGGCACTGCCGCCGCCGGCACAACCGTTCTTGAATCAGAACCCGAGGGCGACGCTGCCCGCGAGGTCCAG
GCGCTGGCCGCTGAAATTAAATCAAAACTCATTTGAGTTAATGAGGTAAAGAGAAAATGAGCAAAAGCAC
AAACACGCTAAGTGCCGGCCGTCCGAGCGCACGCAGCAGCAAGGCTGCAACGTTGGCCAGCCTGGCAGAC
ACGCCAGCCATGAAGCGGGTCAACTTTCAGTTGCCGGCGGAGGATCACACCAAGCTGAAGATGTACGCGG
TACGCCAAGGCAAGACCATTACCGAGCTGCTATCTGAATACATCGCGCAGCTACCAGAGTAAATGAGCAA
ATGAATAAATGAGTAGATGAATTTTAGCGGCTAAAGGAGGCGGCATGGAAAATCAAGAACAACCAGGCAC
CGACGCCGTGGAATGCCCCATGTGTGGAGGAACGGGCGGTTGGCCAGGCGTAAGCGGCTGGGTTGCCTGC
CGGCCCTGCAATGGCACTGGAACCCCCAAGCCCGAGGAATCGGCGTGAGCGGTCGCAAACCATCCGGCCC
GGTACAAATCGGCGCGGCGCTGGGTGATGACCTGGTGGAGAAGTTGAAGGCCGCGCAGGCCGCCCAGCGG
CAACGCATCGAGGCAGAAGCACGCCCCGGTGAATCGTGGCAAGCGGCCGCTGATCGAATCCGCAAAGAAT
CCCGGCAACCGCCGGCAGCCGGTGCGCCGTCGATTAGGAAGCCGCCCAAGGGCGACGAGCAACCAGATTT
TTTCGTTCCGATGCTCTATGACGTGGGCACCCGCGATAGTCGCAGCATCATGGACGTGGCCGTTTTCCGT
CTGTCGAAGCGTGACCGACGAGCTGGCGAGGTGATCCGCTACGAGCTTCCAGACGGGCACGTAGAGGTTT
CCGCAGGGCCGGCCGGCATGGCCAGTGTGTGGGATTACGACCTGGTACTGATGGCGGTTTCCCATCTAAC
CGAATCCATGAACCGATACCGGGAAGGGAAGGGAGACAAGCCCGGCCGCGTGTTCCGTCCACACGTTGCG
GACGTACTCAAGTTCTGCCGGCGAGCCGATGGCGGAAAGCAGAAAGACGACCTGGTAGAAACCTGCATTC
GGTTAAACACCACGCACGTTGCCATGCAGCGTACGAAGAAGGCCAAGAACGGCCGCCTGGTGACGGTATC
CGAGGGTGAAGCCTTGATTAGCCGCTACAAGATCGTAAAGAGCGAAACCGGGCGGCCGGAGTACATCGAG
ATCGAGCTAGCTGATTGGATGTACCGCGAGATCACAGAAGGCAAGAACCCGGACGTGCTGACGGTTCACC
CCGATTACTTTTTGATCGATCCCGGCATCGGCCGTTTTCTCTACCGCCTGGCACGCCGCGCCGCAGGCAA
GGCAGAAGCCAGATGGTTGTTCAAGACGATCTACGAACGCAGTGGCAGCGCCGGAGAGTTCAAGAAGTTC
TGTTTCACCGTGCGCAAGCTGATCGGGTCAAATGACCTGCCGGAGTACGATTTGAAGGAGGAGGCGGGGC
AGGCTGGCCCGATCCTAGTCATGCGCTACCGCAACCTGATCGAGGGCGAAGCATCCGCCGGTTCCTAATG
TACGGAGCAGATGCTAGGGCAAATTGCCCTAGCAGGGGAAAAAGGTCGAAAAGGTCTCTTTCCTGTGGAT
AGCACGTACATTGGGAACCCAAAGCCGTACATTGGGAACCGGAACCCGTACATTGGGAACCCAAAGCCGT
ACATTGGGAACCGGTCACACATGTAAGTGACTGATATAAAAGAGAAAAAAGGCGATTTTTCCGCCTAAAA
CTCTTTAAAACTTATTAAAACTCTTAAAACCCGCCTGGCCTGTGCATAACTGTCTGGCCAGCGCACAGCC
GAAGAGCTGCAAAAAGCGCCTACCCTTCGGTCGCTGCGCTCCCTACGCCCCGCCGCTTCGCGTCGGCCTA
TCGCGGCCGCTGGCCGCTCAAAAATGGCTGGCCTACGGCCAGGCAATCTACCAGGGCGCGGACAAGCCGC
GCCGTCGCCACTCGACCGCCGGCGCCCACATCAAGGCACCCTGCCTCGCGCGTTTCGGTGATGACGGTGA
AAACCTCTGACACATGCAGCTCCCGGAGACGGTCACAGCTTGTCTGTAAGCGGATGCCGGGAGCAGACAA
GCCCGTCAGGGCGCGTCAGCGGGTGTTGGCGGGTGTCGGGGCGCAGCCATGACCCAGTCACGTAGCGATA
GCGGAGTGTATACTGGCTTAACTATGCGGCATCAGAGCAGATTGTACTGAGAGTGCACCATATGCGGTGT
GAAATACCGCACAGATGCGTAAGGAGAAAATACCGCATCAGGCGCTCTTCCGCTTCCTCGCTCACTGACT
CGCTGCGCTCGGTCGTTCGGCTGCGGCGAGCGGTATCAGCTCACTCAAAGGCGGTAATACGGTTATCCAC
AGAATCAGGGGATAACGCAGGAAAGAACATGTGAGCAAAAGGCCAGCAAAAGGCCAGGAACCGTAAAAAG
GCCGCGTTGCTGGCGTTTTTCCATAGGCTCCGCCCCCCTGACGAGCATCACAAAAATCGACGCTCAAGTC
AGAGGTGGCGAAACCCGACAGGACTATAAAGATACCAGGCGTTTCCCCCTGGAAGCTCCCTCGTGCGCTC
TCCTGTTCCGACCCTGCCGCTTACCGGATACCTGTCCGCCTTTCTCCCTTCGGGAAGCGTGGCGCTTTCT
CATAGCTCACGCTGTAGGTATCTCAGTTCGGTGTAGGTCGTTCGCTCCAAGCTGGGCTGTGTGCACGAAC
CCCCCGTTCAGCCCGACCGCTGCGCCTTATCCGGTAACTATCGTCTTGAGTCCAACCCGGTAAGACACGA
CTTATCGCCACTGGCAGCAGCCACTGGTAACAGGATTAGCAGAGCGAGGTATGTAGGCGGTGCTACAGAG
TTCTTGAAGTGGTGGCCTAACTACGGCTACACTAGAAGGACAGTATTTGGTATCTGCGCTCTGCTGAAGC
CAGTTACCTTCGGAAAAAGAGTTGGTAGCTCTTGATCCGGCAAACAAACCACCGCTGGTAGCGGTGGTTT
TTTTGTTTGCAAGCAGCAGATTACGCGCAGAAAAAAAGGATCTCAAGAAGATCCTTTGATCTTTTCTACG
GGGTCTGACGCTCAGTGGAACGAAAACTCACGTTAAGGGATTTTGGTCATGCATTCTAGGTACTAAAACA
ATTCATCCAGTAAAATATAATATTTTATTTTCTCCCAATCAGGCTTGATCCCCAGTAAGTCAAAAAATAG
CTCGACATACTGTTCTTCCCCGATATCCTCCCTGATCGACCGGACGCAGAAGGCAATGTCATACCACTTG
TCCGCCCTGCCGCTTCTCCCAAGATCAATAAAGCCACTTACTTTGCCATCTTTCACAAAGATGTTGCTGT
CTCCCAGGTCGCCGTGGGAAAAGACAAGTTCCTCTTCGGGCTTTTCCGTCTTTAAAAAATCATACAGCTC
GCGCGGATCTTTAAATGGAGTGTCTTCTTCCCAGTTTTCGCAATCCACATCGGCCAGATCGTTATTCAGT
AAGTAATCCAATTCGGCTAAGCGGCTGTCTAAGCTATTCGTATAGGGACAATCCGATATGTCGATGGAGT
GAAAGAGCCTGATGCACTCCGCATACAGCTCGATAATCTTTTCAGGGCTTTGTTCATCTTCATACTCTTC
CGAGCAAAGGACGCCATCGGCCTCACTCATGAGCAGATTGCTCCAGCCATCATGCCGTTCAAAGTGCAGG
ACCTTTGGAACAGGCAGCTTTCCTTCCAGCCATAGCATCATGTCCTTTTCCCGTTCCACATCATAGGTGG
TCCCTTTATACCGGCTGTCCGTCATTTTTAAATATAGGTTTTCATTTTCTCCCACCAGCTTATATACCTT
AGCAGGAGACATTCCTTCCGTATCTTTTACGCAGCGGTATTTTTCGATCAGTTTTTTCAATTCCGGTGAT
ATTCTCATTTTAGCCATTTATTATTTCCTTCCTCTTTTCTACAGTATTTAAAGATACCCCAAGAAGCTAA
TTATAACAAGACGAACTCCAATTCACTGTTCCTTGCATTCTAAAACCTTAAATACCAGAAAACAGCTTTT
TCAAAGTTGTTTTCAAAGTTGGCGTATAACATAGTATCGACGGAGCCGATTTTGAAACCGCGGTGATCAC
AGGCAGCAACGCTCTGTCATCGTTACAATCAACATGCTACCCTCCGCGAGATCATCCGTGTTTCAAACCC
GGCAGCTTAGTTGCCGTTCTTCCGAATAGCATCGGTAACATGAGCAAAGTCTGCCGCCTTACAACGGCTC
TCCCGCTGACGCCGTCCCGGACTGATGGGCTGCCTGTATCGAGTGGTGATTTTGTGCCGAGCTGCCGGTC
GGGGAGCTGTTGGCTGGCTGGTGGCAGGATATATTGTGGTGTAAACAAATTGACGCTTAGACAACTTAAT
AACACATTGCGGACGTTTTTAATGTACTGAATTAACGCCGAATTAATTCGGGGGATCTGGATTTTAGTAC
TGGATTTTGGTTTTAGGAATTAGAAATTTTATTGATAGAAGTATTTTACAAATACAAATACATACTAAGG
GTTTCTTATATGCTCAACACATGAGCGAAACCCTATAGGAACCCTAATTCCCTTATCTGGGAACTACTCA
CACATTATTATGGAGAAACTCGAGCTTGTCGATCGACAGATCCCGGTCGGCATCTACTCTATTTCTTTGC
CCTCGGACGAGTGCTGGGGCGTCGGTTTCCACTATCGGCGAGTACTTCTACACAGCCATCGGTCCAGACG
GCCGCGCTTCTGCGGGCGATTTGTGTACGCCCGACAGTCCCGGCTCCGGATCGGACGATTGCGTCGCATC
GACCCTGCGCCCAAGCTGCATCATCGAAATTGCCGTCAACCAAGCTCTGATAGAGTTGGTCAAGACCAAT
GCGGAGCATATACGCCCGGAGTCGTGGCGATCCTGCAAGCTCCGGATGCCTCCGCTCGAAGTAGCGCGTC
TGCTGCTCCATACAAGCCAACCACGGCCTCCAGAAGAAGATGTTGGCGACCTCGTATTGGGAATCCCCGA
ACATCGCCTCGCTCCAGTCAATGACCGCTGTTATGCGGCCATTGTCCGTCAGGACATTGTTGGAGCCGAA
ATCCGCGTGCACGAGGTGCCGGACTTCGGGGCAGTCCTCGGCCCAAAGCATCAGCTCATCGAGAGCCTGC
GCGACGGACGCACTGACGGTGTCGTCCATCACAGTTTGCCAGTGATACACATGGGGATCAGCAATCGCGC
ATATGAAATCACGCCATGTAGTGTATTGACCGATTCCTTGCGGTCCGAATGGGCCGAACCCGCTCGTCTG
GCTAAGATCGGCCGCAGCGATCGCATCCATAGCCTCCGCGACCGGTTGTAGAACAGCGGGCAGTTCGGTT
TCAGGCAGGTCTTGCAACGTGACACCCTGTGAACGGCGGGAGATGCAATAGGTCAGGCTCTCGCTAAACT
CCCCAATGTCAAGCACTTCCGGAATCGGGAGCGCGGCCGATGCAAAGTGCCGATAAACATAACGATCTTT
GTAGAAACCATCGGCGCAGCTATTTACCCGCAGGACATATCCACGCCCTCCTACATCGAAGCTGAAAGCA
CGAGATTCTTCGCCCTCCGAGAGCTGCATCAGGTCGGAGACGCTGTCGAACTTTTCGATCAGAAACTTCT
CGACAGACGTCGCGGTGAGTTCAGGCTTTTTCATATCTCATTGCCCCCCGGATCTGCGAAAGCTCGAGAG
AGATAGATTTGTAGAGAGAGACTGGTGATTTCAGCGTGTCCTCTCCAAATGAAATGAACTTCCTTATATA
GAGGAAGGGTCTTGCGAAGGATAGTGGGATTGTGCGTCATCCCTTACGTCAGTGGAGATATCACATCAAT
CCACTTGCTTTGAAGACGTGGTTGGAACGTCTTCTTTTTCCACGATGCTCCTCGTGGGTGGGGGTCCATC
TTTGGGACCACTGTCGGCAGAGGCATCTTGAACGATAGCCTTTCCTTTATCGCAATGATGGCATTTGTAG
GTGCCACCTTCCTTTTCTACTGTCCTTTTGATGAAGTGACAGATAGCTGGGCAATGGAATCCGAGGAGGT
TTCCCGATATTACCCTTTGTTGAAAAGTCTCAATAGCCCTTTGGTCTTCTGAGACTGTATCTTTGATATT
CTTGGAGTAGACGAGAGTGTCGTGCTCCACCATGTTCACATCAATCCACTTGCTTTGAAGACGTGGTTGG
AACGTCTTCTTTTTCCACGATGCTCCTCGTGGGTGGGGGTCCATCTTTGGGACCACTGTCGGCAGAGGCA
TCTTGAACGATAGCCTTTCCTTTATCGCAATGATGGCATTTGTAGGTGCCACCTTCCTTTTCTACTGTCC
TTTTGATGAAGTGACAGATAGCTGGGCAATGGAATCCGAGGAGGTTTCCCGATATTACCCTTTGTTGAAA
AGTCTCAATAGCCCTTTGGTCTTCTGAGACTGTATCTTTGATATTCTTGGAGTAGACGAGAGTGTCGTGC
TCCACCATGTTGGCAAGCTGCTCTAGCCAATACGCAAACCGCCTCTCCCCGCGCGTTGGCCGATTCATTA
ATGCAGCTGGCACGACAGGTTTCCCGACTGGAAAGCGGGCAGT
